Addgene plasmid #224490: pME_Golgi-BFP_P2A_H2A_iRFP (JDW 1007)
Purpose: Gateway compatible middle entry clone containing GalT-mTagBFP-HA-P2A-H2A-iRFP (BFP golgi reporter and infrared RFP nuclear reporter)
Depositing lab: Joshua Wythe. Depositing organization: University of Virginia. Publication: Multisite Assembly of Gateway Induced Clones (MAGIC): a flexible cloning toolbox with diverse applications in vertebrate model systems. Gillespie W, Zhang Y, Ruiz OE, Cerda J, Ortiz-Guzman J, Turner WD, Largoza G, Sherman M, Mosser LE, Fujimoto E, Chien CB, Kwan KM, Arenkiel BR, Devine WP, Wythe JD. bioRxiv [Preprint]. 2024 Jul 13:2024.07.13.603267. doi: 10.1101/2024.07.13.603267. PubMed 39026881.
Backbone
  Vector backbone: pDONR221
  Vector type: Gateway cloning
Growth in bacteria
  Bacterial resistance: Kanamycin, 50 μg/mL
  Growth temperature: 37°C
  Growth strain: DH5alpha
  Copy number: High Copy
Gene/Insert
  Gene/Insert name: Golgi-mTagBFP-P2A-H2A-iRFP
  Species: Synthetic
  Cloning method: Restriction Enzyme; 5′ cloning site unknown (unknown if destroyed)
Terms and licenses: Academic/Nonprofit Terms; Industry Terms: Not Available to Industry
Depositor comments: Please visit https://doi.org/10.1101/2024.07.13.603267 for bioRxiv preprint.
How to cite: pME_Golgi-BFP_P2A_H2A_iRFP (JDW 1007) was a gift from Joshua Wythe (Addgene plasmid # 224490 ; http://n2t.net/addgene:224490 ; RRID:Addgene_224490)
