[The description below was written by a language model from this plasmid's Addgene catalogue record and pLannotate feature annotations shown in this document.]
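Description:
pME_Golgi-BFP_P2A_H2A_iRFP (JDW 1007) is a Gateway middle entry clone built on the pDONR221 backbone, about 5.1 kb in size. It is maintained in E. coli at high copy from a ColE1/pUC-type origin and selected with kanamycin through the KanR (aminoglycoside phosphotransferase) gene. The insert sits between attL1 and attL2 sites, which allow LR Clonase-mediated transfer into destination vectors, typically in multisite assemblies together with a 5′ entry clone supplying a promoter and a 3′ entry clone supplying a polyadenylation signal or other downstream element. rrnB T1 and T2 terminators upstream of attL1 insulate the cassette from read-through transcription in bacteria. A T7 promoter lies just outside attL2. The short lacI and lacZα fragments in the annotation appear to be backbone remnants.

The payload is a synthetic bicistronic dual-reporter open reading frame with no promoter of its own, so expression depends on the elements it is recombined with. The first part is an N-terminal fragment of human β-1,4-galactosyltransferase 1 (GalT), a standard Golgi-targeting sequence, fused to the monomeric blue fluorescent protein mTagBFP. According to the catalogue entry an HA epitope tag follows, although it is not separately annotated in the feature table. A P2A ribosome-skipping peptide then separates this from a histone H2A variant (annotated as H2AZ2-like) fused to the near-infrared protein iRFP713, which needs biliverdin as a cofactor and marks chromatin. A brief smURFP-like match immediately after iRFP is probably an annotation artefact. A single transcript therefore yields a blue Golgi marker and an infrared nuclear marker as separate proteins. The clone belongs to a modular Gateway toolbox for building expression constructs in vertebrate model systems.
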