Features (pLannotate 1.2.2; 15 found; start..end, strand, type, name):
    121..213     +  CDS            lacI (fragment): lac repressor; lacI; The lac repressor binds to the lac operator to inhibit transcription in E. coli. This inhibition can be relieved by adding lactose or isopropyl-β-D-thiogalactopyranoside (IPTG).
    268..295     -  terminator     rrnB T2 terminator: transcription terminator T2 from the E. coli rrnB gene
    427..470     +  terminator     rrnB T1 terminator: Escherichia coli rrnB; transcription terminator T1 from the E. coli rrnB gene
    517..553     -  CDS            lacZα (fragment): LacZα fragment of β-galactosidase; lacZ fragment
    569..668     +  protein_bind   attL1: mutant version of attL; recombination site for the Gateway® LR reaction LR Clonase™
    697..954     +  CDS            B4GALT1 (fragment): B4GT1_HUMAN - Also known as GGTB2. Experimental evidence at protein level: Swiss-Prot protein existence level 1. [Processed beta-1,4-galactosyltransferase 1]: The cell surface form functions as a recognition molecule during a variety of cell to cell and cell to matrix interactions, as those occurring during development and egg fertilization, by binding to specific oligosaccharide ligands on opposing cells or in the extracellular matrix. From Homo sapiens (Human).
    970..1670    +  CDS            TagBFP (fragment): monomeric blue fluorescent protein mammalian codon-optimized
   1714..1769    +  CDS            P2A (fragment): 2A peptide from porcine teschovirus-1 polyprotein Eukaryotic ribosomes fail to insert a peptide bond between the Gly and Pro residues, yielding separate polypeptides.
   1777..2160    +  CDS            H2AZ2: H2AV_CHICK - Also known as H2AF. Experimental evidence at protein level: Swiss-Prot protein existence level 1. Variant histone H2A which replaces conventional H2A in a subset of nucleosomes. Nucleosomes wrap and compact DNA into chromatin, limiting DNA accessibility to the cellular machineries which require DNA as a template. Histones thereby play a central role in transcription regulation, DNA repair, DNA replication and chromosomal stability. DNA accessibility is regulated via a complex set of post- translational modifications of histones, also called histone code, and nucleosome remodeling.
   2179..3126    +  CDS            iRFP713: iRFP713 is a basic (constitutively fluorescent) near ir fluorescent protein published in 2011, derived from Rhodopseudomonas palustris. It has low acid sensitivity. It requires the cofactor biliverdin for fluorescence.
   3127..3159    +  CDS            TDsmURFP (fragment): monomeric tandem dimer of a small ultra-red fluorescent protein derived from a cyanobacterial phycobiliprotein (Rodriguez et al., 2016)
   3216..3315    -  protein_bind   attL2: mutant version of attL; recombination site for the Gateway® LR reaction LR Clonase™
   3333..3351    -  promoter       T7 promoter: promoter for bacteriophage T7 RNA polymerase
   3485..4294    +  CDS            KanR: aminoglycoside phosphotransferase; aph(3')-Ia; confers resistance to kanamycin in bacteria or G418 (Geneticin®) in eukaryotes
   4441..5029    +  rep_origin     ori: high-copy-number ColE1/pMB1/pBR322/pUC origin of replication
>Addgene plasmid #224490 | pME_Golgi-BFP_P2A_H2A_iRFP (JDW 1007) | addgene full sequence | sequence record 447361 | Addgene NGS Result
CTTTCCTGCGTTATCCCCTGATTCTGTGGATAACCGTATTACCGCCTTTGAGTGAGCTGATACCGCTCGC
CGCAGCCGAACGACCGAGCGCAGCGAGTCAGTGAGCGAGGAAGCGGAAGAGCGCCCAATACGCAAACCGC
CTCTCCCCGCGCGTTGGCCGATTCATTAATGCAGCTGGCACGACAGGTTTCCCGACTGGAAAGCGGGCAG
TGAGCGCAACGCAATTAATACGCGTACCGCTAGCCAGGAAGAGTTTGTAGAAACGCAAAAAGGCCATCCG
TCAGGATGGCCTTCTGCTTAGTTTGATGCCTGGCAGTTTATGGCGGGCGTCCTGCCCGCCACCCTCCGGG
CCGTTGCTTCACAACGTTCAAATCCGCTCCCGGCGGATTTGTCCTACTCAGGAGAGCGTTCACCGACAAA
CAACAGATAAAACGAAAGGCCCAGTCTTCCGACTGAGCCTTTCGTTTTATTTGATGCCTGGCAGTTCCCT
ACTCTCGCGTTAACGCTAGCATGGATGTTTTCCCAGTCACGACGTTGTAAAACGACGGCCAGTCTTAAGC
TCGGGCCCCAAATAATGATTTTATTTTGACTGATAGTGACCTGTTCGTTGCAACACATTGATGAGCAATG
CTTTTTTATAATGCCAACTTTGTACAAAAAAGCAGGCTCCTTAATTAAGAATTCTCTAGAGCCACCATGA
GGCTTCGGGAGCCGCTCCTGAGCGGCAGCGCCGCGATGCCAGGCGCGTCCCTACAGCGGGCCTGCCGCCT
GCTCGTGGCCGTCTGCGCTCTGCACCTTGGCGTCACCCTCGTTTACTACCTGGCTGGCCGCGACCTGAGC
CGCCTGCCCCAACTGGTCGGAGTCTCCACACCGCTGCAGGGCGGCTCGAACAGTGCCGCCGCCATCGGGC
AGTCCTCCGGGGAGCTCCGGACCGGAGGGGCCAAGGATCCACCCGTCGCCACCATCGATATGAGCGAGCT
GATTAAGGAGAACATGCACATGAAGCTGTACATGGAGGGCACCGTGGACAACCATCACTTCAAGTGCACA
TCCGAGGGCGAAGGCAAGCCCTACGAGGGCACCCAGACCATGAGAATCAAGGTGGTCGAGGGCGGCCCTC
TCCCCTTCGCCTTCGACATCCTGGCTACTAGCTTCCTCTACGGCAGCAAGACCTTCATCAACCACACCCA
GGGCATCCCCGACTTCTTCAAGCAGTCCTTCCCTGAGGGCTTCACATGGGAGAGAGTCACCACATACGAA
GACGGGGGCGTGCTGACCGCTACCCAGGACACCAGCCTCCAGGACGGCTGCCTCATCTACAACGTCAAGA
TCAGAGGGGTGAACTTCACATCCAACGGCCCTGTGATGCAGAAGAAAACACTCGGCTGGGAGGCCTTCAC
CGAGACGCTGTACCCCGCTGACGGCGGCCTGGAAGGCAGAAACGACATGGCCCTGAAGCTCGTGGGCGGG
AGCCATCTGATCGCAAACGCCAAGACCACATATAGATCCAAGAAACCCGCTAAGAACCTCAAGATGCCTG
GCGTCTACTATGTGGACTACAGACTGGAAAGAATCAAGGAGGCCAACAACGAGACCTACGTCGAGCAGCA
CGAGGTGGCAGTGGCCAGATACTGCGACCTCCCTAGCAAACTGGGGCACAAGCTTAATTATGACGTCCCA
GATTACGCAAGTTTGCCCAGATCTGGCAGCGGCGCCACGAACTTCTCTCTGTTAAAGCAAGCAGGCGACG
TGGAAGAAAACCCCGGTCCCGGTACCATGGCAGGTGGAAAAGCAGGTAAAGACAGTGGAAAAGCCAAGAC
GAAAGCCGTCTCCAGGTCTCAGAGAGCTGGTCTGCAGTTCCCTGTAGGTCGTATCCACAGGCACCTGAAG
ACCCGAACCACCAGCCATGGCCGTGTCGGAGCTACAGCTGCGGTTTACAGTGCTGCTATCCTGGAGTATC
TCACCGCTGAGGTGCTGGAGTTGGCTGGAAACGCTTCTAAGGATCTGAAGGTGAAGCGAATCACTCCCAG
ACATTTACAGCTGGCCATCCGCGGAGACGAGGAGCTGGACTCGCTTATCAAGGCCACCATTGCTGGAGGA
GGAGTCATTCCTCACATCCACAAGTCTCTGATTGGTAAGAAGGGCCAGCAGAAAACCGCAGATCCACCGG
TCGACACCATGGCCGAAGGGAGCGTGGCAAGACAGCCCGATCTGCTGACATGCGACGACGAACCAATCCA
CATTCCAGGAGCTATCCAGCCTCATGGACTGCTGCTGGCTCTGGCCGCTGACATGACTATCGTGGCAGGC
TCTGATAACCTGCCAGAGCTGACCGGGCTGGCTATCGGAGCACTGATTGGCCGGTCCGCAGCCGACGTGT
TCGATTCTGAGACTCACAATAGACTGACCATCGCCCTGGCTGAACCTGGGGCTGCAGTGGGAGCCCCAAT
TACCGTCGGCTTCACAATGCGAAAGGACGCTGGCTTTATCGGGTCCTGGCACCGCCATGATCAGCTGATT
TTTCTGGAGCTGGAACCACCTCAGAGAGACGTGGCAGAGCCACAGGCTTTCTTTCGGAGAACAAACAGCG
CCATCAGGCGCCTGCAGGCCGCTGAGACTCTGGAATCCGCTTGCGCAGCCGCTGCACAGGAAGTGAGGAA
GATCACCGGGTTCGATCGCGTCATGATCTACAGATTCGCCTCAGACTTTAGCGGAGAAGTGATCGCAGAA
GATCGCTGTGCCGAGGTCGAAAGTAAACTGGGCCTGCATTACCCAGCCTCAACCGTGCCTGCACAGGCAC
GACGGCTGTATACAATCAACCCCGTGCGGATCATTCCCGACATTAATTACAGACCAGTGCCCGTCACACC
TGACCTGAACCCAGTGACTGGGAGGCCCATTGATCTGAGCTTCGCCATTCTGCGCAGCGTGTCCCCTGTC
CACCTGGAGTTTATGAGGAATATCGGAATGCATGGCACCATGTCTATCAGTATTCTGAGAGGCGAAAGGC
TGTGGGGGCTGATCGTGTGCCACCATCGGACACCTTACTATGTGGACCTGGACGGCAGGCAGGCTTGTGA
ACTGGTGGCTCAGGTGCTGGCTTGGCAGATTGGCGTGATGAAGGAGGGGCATGGCACCGGCAGCACCGGC
AGCGGCAGCAGCGGCCGCTCCGGCCTCGAGTAATGATAAACTAGTGTTTAAACTACGTAACTAGGACCCA
GCTTTCTTGTACAAAGTTGGCATTATAAGAAAGCATTGCTTATCAATTTGTTGCAACGAACAGGTCACTA
TCAGTCAAAATAAAATCATTATTTGCCATCCAGCTGATATCCCCTATAGTGAGTCGTATTACATGGTCAT
AGCTGTTTCCTGGCAGCTCTGGCCCGTGTCTCAAAATCTCTGATGTTACATTGCACAAGATAAAAATATA
TCATCATGAACAATAAAACTGTCTGCTTACATAAACAGTAATACAAGGGGTGTTATGAGCCATATTCAAC
GGGAAACGTCGAGGCCGCGATTAAATTCCAACATGGATGCTGATTTATATGGGTATAAATGGGCTCGCGA
TAATGTCGGGCAATCAGGTGCGACAATCTATCGCTTGTATGGGAAGCCCGATGCGCCAGAGTTGTTTCTG
AAACATGGCAAAGGTAGCGTTGCCAATGATGTTACAGATGAGATGGTCAGACTAAACTGGCTGACGGAAT
TTATGCCTCTTCCGACCATCAAGCATTTTATCCGTACTCCTGATGATGCATGGTTACTCACCACTGCGAT
CCCCGGAAAAACAGCATTCCAGGTATTAGAAGAATATCCTGATTCAGGTGAAAATATTGTTGATGCGCTG
GCAGTGTTCCTGCGCCGGTTGCATTCGATTCCTGTTTGTAATTGTCCTTTTAACAGCGATCGCGTATTTC
GTCTCGCTCAGGCGCAATCACGAATGAATAACGGTTTGGTTGATGCGAGTGATTTTGATGACGAGCGTAA
TGGCTGGCCTGTTGAACAAGTCTGGAAAGAAATGCATAAACTTTTGCCATTCTCACCGGATTCAGTCGTC
ACTCATGGTGATTTCTCACTTGATAACCTTATTTTTGACGAGGGGAAATTAATAGGTTGTATTGATGTTG
GACGAGTCGGAATCGCAGACCGATACCAGGATCTTGCCATCCTATGGAACTGCCTCGGTGAGTTTTCTCC
TTCATTACAGAAACGGCTTTTTCAAAAATATGGTATTGATAATCCTGATATGAATAAATTGCAGTTTCAT
TTGATGCTCGATGAGTTTTTCTAATCAGAATTGGTTAATTGGTTGTAACACTGGCAGAGCATTACGCTGA
CTTGACGGGACGGCGCAAGCTCATGACCAAAATCCCTTAACGTGAGTTACGCGTCGTTCCACTGAGCGTC
AGACCCCGTAGAAAAGATCAAAGGATCTTCTTGAGATCCTTTTTTTCTGCGCGTAATCTGCTGCTTGCAA
ACAAAAAAACCACCGCTACCAGCGGTGGTTTGTTTGCCGGATCAAGAGCTACCAACTCTTTTTCCGAAGG
TAACTGGCTTCAGCAGAGCGCAGATACCAAATACTGTTCTTCTAGTGTAGCCGTAGTTAGGCCACCACTT
CAAGAACTCTGTAGCACCGCCTACATACCTCGCTCTGCTAATCCTGTTACCAGTGGCTGCTGCCAGTGGC
GATAAGTCGTGTCTTACCGGGTTGGACTCAAGACGATAGTTACCGGATAAGGCGCAGCGGTCGGGCTGAA
CGGGGGGTTCGTGCACACAGCCCAGCTTGGAGCGAACGACCTACACCGAACTGAGATACCTACAGCGTGA
GCTATGAGAAAGCGCCACGCTTCCCGAAGGGAGAAAGGCGGACAGGTATCCGGTAAGCGGCAGGGTCGGA
ACAGGAGAGCGCACGAGGGAGCTTCCAGGGGGAAACGCCTGGTATCTTTATAGTCCTGTCGGGTTTCGCC
ACCTCTGACTTGAGCGTCGATTTTTGTGATGCTCGTCAGGGGGGCGGAGCCTATGGAAAAACGCCAGCAA
CGCGGCCTTTTTACGGTTCCTGGCCTTTTGCTGGCCTTTTGCTCACATGTT
